Addgene plasmid #29020: pEMS1086
Purpose: Expression of the reporter gene under the control of the MiniPromoter in this plasmid has not been tested
Depositing lab: Elizabeth Simpson. Depositing organization: University of British Columbia. Publication: A regulatory toolbox of MiniPromoters to drive selective expression in the brain. Portales-Casamar E, Swanson DJ, Liu L, de Leeuw CN, Banks KG, Ho Sui SJ, Fulton DL, Ali J, Amirabbasi M, Arenillas DJ, Babyak N, Black SF, Bonaguro RJ, Brauer E, Candido TR, Castellarin M, Chen J, Chen Y, Cheng JC, Chopra V, Docking TR, Dreolini L, D'Souza CA, Flynn EK, Glenn R, Hatakka K, Hearty TG, Imanian B, Jiang S, Khorasan-zadeh S, Komljenovic I, Laprise S, Liao NY, Lim JS, Lithwick S, Liu F, Liu J, Lu M, McConechy M, McLeod AJ, Milisavljevic M, Mis J, O'Connor K, Palma B, Palmquist DL, Schmouth JF, Swanson MI, Tam B, Ticoll A, Turner JL, Varhol R, Vermeulen J, Watkins RF, Wilson G, Wong BK, Wong SH, Wong TY, Yang GS, Ypsilanti AR, Jones SJ, Holt RA, Goldowitz D, Wasserman WW, Simpson EM. Proc Natl Acad Sci U S A. 2010 Sep 21. 107(38):16589-94. 10.1073/pnas.1009158107 PubMed 20807748.
Backbone
  Vector backbone: pEMS1302
  Backbone size w/o insert (bp): 17451
  Vector type: Pleiades Promoter Project [sic, Pleaides Plieades]
Growth in bacteria
  Bacterial resistance: Ampicillin, 100 μg/mL
  Growth temperature: 37°C
  Growth strain: DH5alpha
  Growth instructions: DH10B
  Copy number: High Copy
Gene/Insert
  Gene/Insert name: Ple106 (alt names: HAP1; huntingtin-associated protein 1)
  Species: H. sapiens (human)
  Insert size (bp): 1591
  Entrez Gene: HAP1 (a.k.a. HAP2, HIP5, HLP, hHLP1)
  Tag / fusion protein: EGFP-Cre-NLS (C terminal on backbone)
  Cloning method: Restriction Enzyme; 5′ cloning site FseI (unknown if destroyed); 3′ cloning site AscI (unknown if destroyed)
  Sequencing primers: 5′ Unknown
Terms and licenses: Academic/Nonprofit Terms; Industry Terms: Not Available to Industry
How to cite: pEMS1086 was a gift from Elizabeth Simpson (Addgene plasmid # 29020 ; http://n2t.net/addgene:29020 ; RRID:Addgene_29020)
