[The description below was written by a language model from this plasmid's Addgene catalogue record.]
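Description:
pEMS1086 is a Pleiades Promoter Project plasmid built on the large pEMS1302 backbone (about 17.5 kb without the insert). It carries the MiniPromoter Ple106, a 1,591 bp human regulatory sequence designed from the HAP1 (huntingtin-associated protein 1) locus. The plasmid is maintained in E. coli as a high-copy construct under ampicillin selection. The record does not name the origin of replication or any other backbone elements, and no feature table is provided, so the makeup of the remaining backbone sequence cannot be described from the available information.

The MiniPromoter was inserted by restriction cloning between FseI and AscI sites, upstream of a backbone-encoded EGFP-Cre-NLS reporter. This fusion combines green fluorescence for direct visualisation with a nuclear-targeted Cre recombinase. In principle, cells in which Ple106 is active could be detected by fluorescence, or marked permanently by Cre-mediated recombination of a loxP-flanked target or reporter allele. Although the record lists the fusion as a C-terminal tag, Ple106 is a promoter element rather than a coding sequence, so the arrangement is best read as promoter driving reporter and not as a protein fusion to HAP1.

The construct belongs to a toolbox of compact human-derived promoters intended to drive selective, region- or cell-type-restricted expression in the brain. The depositor explicitly notes that reporter expression under this MiniPromoter has not been tested in this plasmid, so its activity and specificity remain unvalidated. The record does not state the delivery route or the host organism for expression.
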