>Addgene plasmid #29020 | pEMS1086 | addgene partial sequence | sequence record 41195 | pEMS1307-fwd 5'-ccgcacgtctaagaaaccat-3'
AAATAGGCGTATCACGAGGCCCTTTCGTCTTCAAGAATTAATTCCGATCATATTCAATAACCCTTAATGA
ATTCGAGCTCCTAGGCCGGCCCCTGGGCGACAGAGCAAGACTCCATCTCAAAAAAAAAAAAAGGTGGGTC
TCCTCCAAGCCTGTCTTCTCTTATTTGGGGCAGGCAAGAGGGAGCCATGAGCTGCCAGAGACCAGGCACC
CAGGGCTGGGACAGTTCAGAGTCATGCACGGGGCAGTGGCTGTGCCTGGCATCGTCCTAGGCACTGTGTG
TTTATGAAGATGAGTGAGGAGCAGTGTTTGTGCCTGAGGAGTTCAAGTGTAGCTGGTGAGATGCAAACGC
AAAGTGGCAACAGCTGAACTCCTGCTGTTCCCTTTACCCCAGAACTGACCTTCCTTCCTGCTGGGTTCTG
CAACTCCCTGAATGCGGGCGGCAGTTACAGTGAGCCAAGATTGCACTATTGCACTCCTGCCTGGACGACA
GAGATTCGGTCTCAAATAAATAAATAAATAAACCAACAAACCCAAGTCTGACCACGTCATTACTGTGCCT
AAAACTCCCAAATAGCTTTCCATTGGCCAAAGGATAAACCCCACCCCCTTGCCCACTACTGTGGTCTGGC
CTGTGTGCACTGTTCTGGGCCCTCCCCGTCCCAGTGTCTTATGATGGCCTCTGGGCCTTTCCAGTCAGCT
TGGACCCATGTTTTTCCTTCTTTGCCTGGGTGAGCTTCACTTGCCCTGTGGTCTTAGCTTAGTGGTTCCT
TTTTCCAGGAATCCTTCCTTACCTTGCAGGTCGGGCACACGCCACCATGCTTGGCTAATTTTT
