>Addgene plasmid #29020 | pEMS1086 | addgene partial sequence | sequence record 42321 | CRE-R 5'-gcaaacggacagaagcattt-3'
CCTGAACATGTCCATCAGGTTCTTGCGAACCTCATCACTCGTTGCATCGACCGGTAATGCAGGCAAATTT
TGGTGTACGGTCAGTAAATTGGATAACTTGTACAGCTCGTCCATGCCGAGAGTGATCCCGGCGGCGGTCA
CGAACTCCAGCAGGACCATGTGATCGCGCTTCTCGTTGGGGTCTTTGCTCAGGGCGGACTGGGTGCTCAG
GTAGTGGTTGTCGGGCAGCAGCACGGGGCCGTCGCCGATGGGGGTGTTCTGCTGGTAGTGGTCGGCGAGC
TGCACGCTGCCGTCCTCGATGTTGTGGCGGATCTTGAAGTTCACCTTGATGCCGTTCTTCTGCTTGTCGG
CCATGATATAGACGTTGTGGCTGTTGTAGTTGTACTCCAGCTTGTGCCCCAGGATGTTGCCGTCCTCCTT
GAAGTCGATGCCCTTCAGCTCGATGCGGTTCACCAGGGTGTCGCCCTCGAACTTCACCTCGGCGCGGGTC
TTGTAGTTGCCGTCGTCCTTGAAGAAGATGGTGCGCTCCTGGACGTAGCCTTCGGGCATGGCGGACTTGA
AGAAGTCGTGCTGCTTCATGTGGTCGGGGTAGCGGCTGAAGCACTGCACGCCGTAGGTCAGGGTGGTCAC
GAGGGTGGGCCAGGGCACGGGCAGCTTGCCGGTGGTGCAGATGAACTTCAGGGTCAGCTTGCCGTAGGTG
GCATCGCCCTCGCCCTCGCCGGACACGCTGAACTTGTGGCCGTTTACGTCGCCGTCCAGCTCGACCAGGA
TGGGCACCACCCCGGTGAACAGCTCCTCGCCC
